Addgene plasmid #113394: pNB2629
Purpose: MET25p-MS2-RFP-CYC1 TT
Depositing lab: Suzanne Sandmeyer. Depositing organization: University of California, Irvine. Publication: Sequence requirements for localization and packaging of Ty3 retroelement RNA. Clemens K, Bilanchone V, Beliakova-Bethell N, Larsen LS, Nguyen K, Sandmeyer S. Virus Res. 2013 Feb;171(2):319-31. doi: 10.1016/j.virusres.2012.10.008. Epub 2012 Oct 13. PubMed 23073180.
Backbone
  Vector backbone: pRS315
  Total vector size (bp): 7620
  Vector type: Yeast Expression
  Selectable markers: LEU2
Growth in bacteria
  Bacterial resistance: Ampicillin, 100 μg/mL
  Growth temperature: 37°C
  Growth strain: DH5alpha
  Copy number: Low Copy
Gene/Insert
  Gene/Insert name: MS2 bacteriophage coat protein (alt name: MS2)
  Species: S. cerevisiae (budding yeast)
  Tag / fusion protein: red fluorescent protein (RFP), codon-optimized for S. cerevisiae (C terminal on insert)
Terms and licenses: Academic/Nonprofit Terms; Industry Terms: Not Available to Industry
How to cite: pNB2629 was a gift from Suzanne Sandmeyer (Addgene plasmid # 113394 ; http://n2t.net/addgene:113394 ; RRID:Addgene_113394)
