[The description below was written by a language model from this plasmid's Addgene catalogue record and pLannotate feature annotations shown in this document.]
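Description:
pNB2629 is a yeast expression plasmid built on the pRS315 shuttle backbone, a centromeric vector that carries a CEN6/ARS element for stable, low-copy maintenance in Saccharomyces cerevisiae and the LEU2 gene with its own promoter for selection in leucine auxotrophs. For propagation in E. coli it has a ColE1/pUC-type origin and an ampicillin resistance gene. The backbone also retains an f1 phage origin and the remnants of the lacZα cloning region with flanking T7 and T3 promoters, which play no role in yeast expression.

The payload is a single expression cassette in which the MET25 (MET17) promoter, which is repressed by methionine and so allows expression to be tuned through the medium, drives the bacteriophage MS2 coat protein fused at its C terminus to a red fluorescent protein codon-optimized for yeast. The feature annotation matches this reporter to the monomeric DsRed derivative DsRed.M1. Transcription ends at the CYC1 terminator. The catalogue lists the insert species as budding yeast, although the coat protein is of phage origin.

MS2 coat protein binds a specific RNA hairpin, so a fluorescent fusion of this kind serves as a live-cell reporter for RNAs engineered to contain MS2 binding sites. The associated publication concerns localization and packaging of Ty3 retroelement RNA, consistent with use of the plasmid to visualize tagged Ty3 transcripts in yeast.

Two sequence records are annotated, a depositor sequence of 7,620 bp and a sequencing result of 7,582 bp. They show the same features in the same order, and much of the length difference lies between the promoter and the coat protein coding region.
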