Features (pLannotate 1.2.2; 23 found; start..end, strand, type, name):
    137..187     +  misc_feature   bom (fragment): basis of mobility region from pBR322
    200..301     +  CDS            NFS1 (fragment): NFS1_YEAST - Also known as SPL1 From Saccharomyces cerevisiae (strain ATCC 204508 / S288c) (Baker's yeast).
    663..1757    -  CDS            LEU2: 3-isopropylmalate dehydrogenase, required for leucine biosynthesis; S. cerevisiae LEU2; yeast auxotrophic marker
   1770..2174    -  promoter       LEU2 promoter: S. cerevisiae LEU2
   2314..2391    -  CDS            YO192_YEAST (fragment): Experimental evidence at protein level: Swiss-Prot protein existence level 1. From Saccharomyces cerevisiae (strain ATCC 204508 / S288c) (Baker's yeast).
   2421..2473    +  misc_feature   bom (fragment): basis of mobility region from pBR322
   2474..2929    -  rep_origin     f1 ori (sequence partly withheld): f1 bacteriophage origin of replication; arrow indicates direction of (+) strand synthesis
   2937..3094    -  CDS            lacZα (fragment): LacZα fragment of β-galactosidase; lacZ fragment
   3097..3115    +  promoter       T7 promoter: promoter for bacteriophage T7 RNA polymerase
   3162..3511    +  promoter       MET17 promoter: S. cerevisiae MET17; expression is repressed by methionine; MET15; MET25
   3544..3894    +  CDS            CAPSD_BPMS2 (fragment): Experimental evidence at protein level: Swiss-Prot protein existence level 1. Acts as a translational repressor of viral replicase synthesis late in infection. This latter function is the result of capsid protein interaction with an RNA hairpin which contains the replicase ribosome-binding site. From Escherichia phage MS2 (Bacteriophage MS2).
   3901..4575    +  CDS            DsRed.M1: DsRed.M1 is a basic (constitutively fluorescent) red fluorescent protein published in 2007, derived from Discosoma sp..
   4594..4822    +  terminator     CYC1 terminator (fragment): S. cerevisiae CYC1; transcription terminator for CYC1
   4846..4864    -  promoter       T3 promoter: promoter for bacteriophage T3 RNA polymerase
   4909..4925    -  protein_bind   lac operator: The lac repressor binds to the lac operator to inhibit transcription in E. coli. This inhibition can be relieved by adding lactose or isopropyl-β-D-thiogalactopyranoside (IPTG). lac repressor encoded by lacI
   4933..4963    -  promoter       lac promoter: promoter for the E. coli lac operon
   4978..4999    -  protein_bind   CAP binding site: CAP binding activates transcription in the presence of cAMP. E. coli catabolite activator protein
   5012..5104    -  CDS            lacI (fragment): lac repressor; lacI; The lac repressor binds to the lac operator to inhibit transcription in E. coli. This inhibition can be relieved by adding lactose or isopropyl-β-D-thiogalactopyranoside (IPTG).
   5287..5875    -  rep_origin     ori: high-copy-number ColE1/pMB1/pBR322/pUC origin of replication
   6046..6906    -  CDS            AmpR: β-lactamase; bla; confers resistance to ampicillin, carbenicillin, and related antibiotics
   6907..7011    -  promoter       AmpR promoter: bla
   7048..7551    +  misc_feature   CEN/ARS: S. cerevisiae CEN6 centromere fused to an autonomously replicating sequence
   7620..35      +  CDS            rop (fragment) (across the origin): Rop protein, which maintains plasmids at low copy number; rop
>Addgene plasmid #113394 | pNB2629 | depositor full sequence | sequence record 213923 | pNB2629 sequence 7620 bps
TCGCGCGTTTCGGTGATGACGGTGAAAACCTCTGACACATGCAGCTCCCGGAGACGGTCACAGCTTGTCT
GTAAGCGGATGCCGGGAGCAGACAAGCCCGTCAGGGCGCGTCAGCGGGTGTTGGCGGGTGTCGGGGCTGG
CTTAACTATGCGGCATCAGAGCAGATTGTACTGAGAGTGCACCATATCGACTACGTCGTAAGGCCGTTTC
TGACAGAGTAAAATTCTTGAGGGAACTTTCACCATTATGGGAAATGGTTCAAGAAGGTATTGACTTAAAC
TCCATCAAATGGTCAGGTCATTGAGTGTTTTTTATTTGTTGTATTTTTTTTTTTTTAGAGAAAATCCTCC
AATATCAAATTAGGAATCGTAGTTTCATGATTTTCTGTTACACCTAACTTTTTGTGTGGTGCCCTCCTCC
TTGTCAATATTAATGTTAAAGTGCAATTCTTTTTCCTTATCACGTTGAGCCATTAGTATCAATTTGCTTA
CCTGTATTCCTTTACTATCCTCCTTTTTCTCCTTCTTGATAAATGTATGTAGATTGCGTATATAGTTTCG
TCTACCCTATGAACATATTCCATTTTGTAATTTCGTGTCGTTTCTATTATGAATTTCATTTATAAAGTTT
ATGTACAAATATCATAAAAAAAGAGAATCTTTTTAAGCAAGGATTTTCTTAACTTCTTCGGCGACAGCAT
CACCGACTTCGGTGGTACTGTTGGAACCACCTAAATCACCAGTTCTGATACCTGCATCCAAAACCTTTTT
AACTGCATCTTCAATGGCCTTACCTTCTTCAGGCAAGTTCAATGACAATTTCAACATCATTGCAGCAGAC
AAGATAGTGGCGATAGGGTCAACCTTATTCTTTGGCAAATCTGGAGCAGAACCGTGGCATGGTTCGTACA
AACCAAATGCGGTGTTCTTGTCTGGCAAAGAGGCCAAGGACGCAGATGGCAACAAACCCAAGGAACCTGG
GATAACGGAGGCTTCATCGGAGATGATATCACCAAACATGTTGCTGGTGATTATAATACCATTTAGGTGG
GTTGGGTTCTTAACTAGGATCATGGCGGCAGAATCAATCAATTGATGTTGAACCTTCAATGTAGGGAATT
CGTTCTTGATGGTTTCCTCCACAGTTTTTCTCCATAATCTTGAAGAGGCCAAAACATTAGCTTTATCCAA
GGACCAAATAGGCAATGGTGGCTCATGTTGTAGGGCCATGAAAGCGGCCATTCTTGTGATTCTTTGCACT
TCTGGAACGGTGTATTGTTCACTATCCCAAGCGACACCATCACCATCGTCTTCCTTTCTCTTACCAAAGT
AAATACCTCCCACTAATTCTCTGACAACAACGAAGTCAGTACCTTTAGCAAATTGTGGCTTGATTGGAGA
TAAGTCTAAAAGAGAGTCGGATGCAAAGTTACATGGTCTTAAGTTGGCGTACAATTGAAGTTCTTTACGG
ATTTTTAGTAAACCTTGTTCAGGTCTAACACTACCGGTACCCCATTTAGGACCACCCACAGCACCTAACA
AAACGGCATCAACCTTCTTGGAGGCTTCCAGCGCCTCATCTGGAAGTGGGACACCTGTAGCATCGATAGC
AGCACCACCAATTAAATGATTTTCGAAATCGAACTTGACATTGGAACGAACATCAGAAATAGCTTTAAGA
ACCTTAATGGCTTCGGCTGTGATTTCTTGACCAACGTGGTCACCTGGCAAAACGACGATCTTCTTAGGGG
CAGACATAGGGGCAGACATTAGAATGGTATATCCTTGAAATATATATATATATTGCTGAAATGTAAAAGG
TAAGAAAAGTTAGAAAGTAAGACGATTGCTAACCACCTATTGGAAAAAACAATAGGTCCTTAAATAATAT
TGTCAACTTCAAGTATTGTGATGCAAGCATTTAGTCATGAACGCTTCTCTATTCTATATGAAAAGCCGGT
TCCGGCCTCTCACCTTTCCTTTTTCTCCCAATTTTTCAGTTGAAAAAGGTATATGCGTCAGGCGACCTCT
GAAATTAACAAAAAATTTCCAGTCATCGAATTTGATTCTGTGCGATAGCGCCCCTGTGTGTTCTCGTTAT
GTTGAGGAAAAAAATAATGGTTGCTAAGAGATTCGAACTCTTGCATCTTACGATACCTGAGTATTCCCAC
AGTTAACTGCGGTCAAGATATTTCTTGAATCAGGCGCCTTAGACCGCTCGGCCAAACAACCAATTACTTG
TTGAGAAATAGAGTATAATTATCCTATAAATATAACGTTTTTGAACACACATGAACAAGGAAGTACAGGA
CAATTGATTTTGAAGAGAATGTGGATTTTGATGTAATTGTTGGGATTCCATTTTTAATAAGGCAATAATA
TTAGGTATGTGGATATACTAGAAGTTCTCCTCGAGGGTCGATATGCGGTGTGAAATACCGCACAGATGCG
TAAGGAGAAAATACCGCATCAGGAAATTGTAAACGTTAATATTTTGTTAAAATTCGCGTTAAATTTTTGT
TAAATCAGCTCATTTTTTAACCAATAGGCCGAAATCGGCAAAATCCCTTATAAATCAAAAGAATAGACCG
AGATAGGGT
[37 nt withheld, positions 2600-2636]
AAAGAACGTGGACTCCAACGTCAAAGG
[49 nt withheld, positions 2664-2712]
T
[91 nt withheld, positions 2714-2804]
G
[124 nt withheld, positions 2806-2929]
CGCGCCATTCGCCATTCAGGCTGCGCAACTGTTGGGAAGGGCGATCGGTGCGGGCCTCTTCGCTATTACG
CCAGCTGGCGAAGGGGGGATGTGCTGCAAGGCGATTAAGTTGGGTAACGCCAGGGTTTTCCCAGTCACGA
CGTTGTAAAACGACGGCCAGTGAATTGTAATACGACTCACTATAGGGCGAATTGGAGCTCCGGATGCAAG
GGTTCGAATCCCTTAGCTCTCATTATTTTTTGCTTTTTCTCTTGAGGTCACATGATCGCAAAATGGCAAA
TGGCACGTGAAGCTGTCGATATTGGGGAACTGTGGTGGTTGGCAAATGACTAATTAAGTTAGTCAAGGCG
CCATCCTCATGAAAACTGTGTAACATAATAACCGAAGTGTCGAAAAGGTGGCACCTTGTCCAATTGAACA
CGCTCGATGAAAAAAATAAGATATATATAAGGTTAAGTAAAGCGTCTGTTAGAAAGGAAGTTTTTCCTTT
TTCTTGCTCTCTTGTCTTTTCATCTACTATTTCCTTCGTGTAATACAGGGTCGTCAGATACATAGATACA
ATTCTATTACCCCCATCCATACTCTAGATAGAGCCCTCAACCGGAGTTTGAAGCATGGCTTCTAACTTTA
CTCAGTTCGTTCTCGTCGACAATGGCGGAACTGGCGACGTGACTGTCGCCCCAAGCAACTTCGCTAACGG
GATCGCTGAATGGATCAGCTCTAACTCGCGTTCACAGGCTTACAAAGTAACCTGTAGCGTTCGTCAGAGC
TCTGCGCAGAATCGCAAATACACCATCAAAGTCGAGGTGCCTAAAGGCGCCTGGCGTTCGTACTTAAATA
TGGAACTAACCATTCCAATTTTCGCCACGAATTCCGACTGCGAGCTTATTGTTAAGGCAATGCAAGGTCT
CCTAAAAGATGGAAACCCGATTCCCTCAGCAATCGCAGCAAACTCCGGCATCTACGGATCCATGGACAAC
ACTGAAGACGTTATCAAGGAATTCATGCAATTCAAGGTTAGAATGGAAGGTTCTGTTAACGGTCACTACT
TCGAAATCGAGGGCGAAGGTGAAGGTAAGCCATACGAAGGTACTCAAACTGCTAAGTTGCAAGTTACTAA
GGGTGGTCCATTGCCATTCGCTTGGGACATCTTGTCTCCACAATTCCAATACGGTTCTAAGGCTTACGTT
AAACATCCTGCTGACATCCCAGACTACATGAAGTTGTCTTTCCCAGAAGGTTTCACATGGGAACGTTCTA
TGAACTTCGAAGACGGTGGTGTGGTTGAAGTTCAACAAGATTCTTCTTTGCAAGACGGTACTTTCATCTA
CAAGGTTAAGTTCAAGGGTGTTAACTTCCCAGCTGACGGTCCAGTTATGCAAAAGAAGACTGCTGGTTGG
GAACCGTCTACCGAAAAGTTGTACCCACAAGATGGCGTTTTGAAAGGTGAAATCTCTCACGCTTTGAAGT
TGAAGGACGGTGGGCACTATACTTGTGACTTCAAGACTGTTTACAAAGCTAAGAAGCCAGTTCAATTGCC
AGGTAACCATTACGTTGACTCTAAGTTGGACATCACTAACCACAACGAAGACTACACTGTTGTTGAACAA
TACGAACACGCTGAAGCTAGACACTCTGGTTCTCAATAGCTCGAGCTGGTCGAGTCATGTAATTAGTTAT
GTCACGCTTACATTCACGCCCTCCCCCCACATCCGCTCTAACCGAAAAGGAAGGAGTTAGACAACCTGAA
GTCTAGGTCCCTATTTATTTTTTTATAGTTATGTTAGTATTAAGAACGTTATTTATATTTCAAATTTTTC
TTTTTTTTCTGTACAGACGCGTGTACGCATGTAACATTATACTGAAAACCTTGCTTGAGAAGGTTTTGGG
ACGGGCCCGGTACCCAGCTTTTGTTCCCTTTAGTGAGGGTTAATTCCGAGCTTGGCGTAATCATGGTCAT
AGCTGTTTCCTGTGTGAAATTGTTATCCGCTCACAATTCCACACAACATAGGAGCCGGAAGCATAAAGTG
TAAAGCCTGGGGTGCCTAATGAGTGAGGTAACTCACATTAATTGCGTTGCGCTCACTGCCCGCTTTCCAG
TCGGGAAACCTGTCGTGCCAGCTGCATTAATGAATCGGCCAACGCGCGGGGAGAGGCGGTTTGCGTATTG
GGCGCTCTTCCGCTTCCTCGCTCACTGACTCGCTGCGCTCGGTCGTTCGGCTGCGGCGAGCGGTATCAGC
TCACTCAAAGGCGGTAATACGGTTATCCACAGAATCAGGGGATAACGCAGGAAAGAACATGTGAGCAAAA
GGCCAGCAAAAGGCCAGGAACCGTAAAAAGGCCGCGTTGCTGGCGTTTTTCCATAGGCTCGGCCCCCCTG
ACGAGCATCACAAAAATCGACGCTCAAGTCAGAGGTGGCGAAACCCGACAGGACTATAAAGATACCAGGC
GTTCCCCCCTGGAAGCTCCCTCGTGCGCTCTCCTGTTCCGACCCTGCCGCTTACCGGATACCTGTCCGCC
TTTCTCCCTTCGGGAAGCGTGGCGCTTTCTCAATGCTCACGCTGTAGGTATCTCAGTTCGGTGTAGGTCG
TTCGCTCCAAGCTGGGCTGTGTGCACGAACCCCCCGTTCAGCCCGACCGCTGCGCCTTATCCGGTAACTA
TCGTCTTGAGTCCAACCCGGTAAGACACGACTTATCGCCACTGGCAGCAGCCACTGGTAACAGGATTAGC
AGAGCGAGGTATGTAGGCGGTGCTACAGAGTTCTTGAAGTGGTGGCCTAACTACGGCTACACTAGAAGGA
CAGTATTTGGTATCTGCGCTCTGCTGAAGCCAGTTACCTTCGGAAAAAGAGTTGGTAGCTCTTGATCCGG
CAAACAAACCACCGCTGGTAGCGGTGGTTTTTTTGTTTGCAAGCAGCAGATTACGCGCAGAAAAAAAGGA
TCTCAAGAAGATCCTTTGATCTTTTCTACGGGGTCTGACGCTCAGTGGAACGAAAACTCACGTTAAGGGA
TTTTGGTCATGAGATTATCAAAAAGGATCTTCACCTAGATCCTTTTAAATTAAAAATGAAGTTTTAAATC
AATCTAAAGTATATATGAGTAAACTTGGTCTGACAGTTACCAATGCTTAATCAGTGAGGCACCTATCTCA
GCGATCTGTCTATTTCGTTCATCCATAGTTGCCTGACTGCCCGTCGTGTAGATAACTACGATACGGGAGG
GCTTACCATCTGGCCCCAGTGCTGCAATGATACCGCGAGACCCACGCTCACCGGCTCCAGATTTATCAGC
AATAAACCAGCCAGCCGGAAGGGCCGAGCGCAGAAGTGGTCCTGCAACTTTATCCGCCTCCATCCAGTCT
ATTAATTGTTGCCGGGAAGCTAGAGTAAGTAGTTCGCCAGTTAATAGTTTGCGCAACGTTGTTGCCATTG
CTACAGGCATCGTGGTGTCACGCTCGTCGTTTGGTATGGCTTCATTCAGCTCCGGTTCCCAACGATCAAG
GCGAGTTACATGATCCCCCATGTTGTGAAAAAAAGCGGTTAGCTCCTTCGGTCCTCCGATCGTTGTCAGA
AGTAAGTTGGCCGCAGTGTTATCACTCATGGTTATGGCAGCACTGCATAATTCTCTTACTGTCATGCCAT
CCGTAAGATGCTTTTCTGTGACTGGTGAGTACTCAACCAAGTCATTCTGAGAATAGTGTATGCGGCGACC
GAGTTGCTCTTGCCCGGCGTCAATACGGGATAATACCGCGCCACATAGCAGAACTTTAAAAGTGCTCATC
ATTGGAAAACGTTCTTCGGGGCGAAAACTCTCAAGGATCTTACCGCTGTTGAGATCCAGTTCGATGTAAC
CCACTCGTGCACCCAACTGATCTTCAGCATCTTTTACTTTCACCAGCGTTTCTGGGTGAGCAAAAACAGG
AAGGCAAAATGCCGCAAAAAAGGGAATAAGGGCGACACGGAAATGTTGAATACTCATACTCTTCCTTTTT
CAATATTATTGAAGCATTTATCAGGGTTATTGTCTCATGAGCGGATACATATTTGAATGTATTTAGAAAA
ATAAACAAATAGGGGTTCCGCGCACATTTCCCCGAAAAGTGCCACCTGGGTCCTTTTCATCACGTGCTAT
AAAAATAATTATAATTTAAATTTTTTAATATAAATATATAAATTAAAAATAGAAAGTAAAAAAAGAAATT
AAAGAAAAAATAGTTTTTGTTTTCCGAAGATGTAAAAGACTCTAGGGGGATCGCCAACAAATACTACCTT
TTATCTTGCTCTTCCTGCTCTCAGGTATTAATGCCGAATTGTTTCATCTTGTCTGTGTAGAAGACCACAC
ACGAAAATCCTGTGATTTTACATTTTACTTATCGTTAATCGAATGTATATCTATTTAATCTGCTTTTCTT
GTCTAATAAATATATATGTAAAGTACGCTTTTTGTTGAAATTTTTTAAACCTTTGTTTATTTTTTTTTCT
TCATTCCGTAACTCTTCTACCTTCTTTATTTACTTTCTAAAATCCAAATACAAAACATAAAAATAAATAA
ACACAGAGTAAATTCCCAAATTATTCCATCATTAAAAGATACGAGGCGCGTGTAAGTTACAGGCAAGCGA
TCCGTCCTAAGAAACCATTATTATCATGACATTAACCTATAAAAATAGGCGTATCACGAGGCCCTTTCGT
C
