Features (pLannotate 1.2.2; 23 found; start..end, strand, type, name):
    137..187     +  misc_feature   bom (fragment): basis of mobility region from pBR322
    186..302     +  CDS            NFS1 (fragment): NFS1_YEAST - Also known as SPL1 From Saccharomyces cerevisiae (strain ATCC 204508 / S288c) (Baker's yeast).
    664..1758    -  CDS            LEU2: 3-isopropylmalate dehydrogenase, required for leucine biosynthesis; S. cerevisiae LEU2; yeast auxotrophic marker
   1759..2166    -  promoter       LEU2 promoter: S. cerevisiae LEU2
   2306..2383    -  CDS            YO192_YEAST (fragment): Experimental evidence at protein level: Swiss-Prot protein existence level 1. From Saccharomyces cerevisiae (strain ATCC 204508 / S288c) (Baker's yeast).
   2414..2466    +  misc_feature   bom (fragment): basis of mobility region from pBR322
   2494..2922    -  rep_origin     f1 ori (sequence partly withheld): f1 bacteriophage origin of replication; arrow indicates direction of (+) strand synthesis
   2926..3083    -  CDS            lacZα (fragment): LacZα fragment of β-galactosidase; lacZ fragment
   3086..3104    +  promoter       T7 promoter: promoter for bacteriophage T7 RNA polymerase
   3151..3500    +  promoter       MET17 promoter: S. cerevisiae MET17; expression is repressed by methionine; MET15; MET25
   3507..3857    +  CDS            CAPSD_BPMS2 (fragment): Experimental evidence at protein level: Swiss-Prot protein existence level 1. Acts as a translational repressor of viral replicase synthesis late in infection. This latter function is the result of capsid protein interaction with an RNA hairpin which contains the replicase ribosome-binding site. From Escherichia phage MS2 (Bacteriophage MS2).
   3864..4538    +  CDS            DsRed.M1: DsRed.M1 is a basic (constitutively fluorescent) red fluorescent protein published in 2007, derived from Discosoma sp..
   4557..4785    +  terminator     CYC1 terminator (fragment): S. cerevisiae CYC1; transcription terminator for CYC1
   4808..4826    -  promoter       T3 promoter: promoter for bacteriophage T3 RNA polymerase
   4871..4887    -  protein_bind   lac operator: The lac repressor binds to the lac operator to inhibit transcription in E. coli. This inhibition can be relieved by adding lactose or isopropyl-β-D-thiogalactopyranoside (IPTG). lac repressor encoded by lacI
   4895..4925    -  promoter       lac promoter: promoter for the E. coli lac operon
   4940..4961    -  protein_bind   CAP binding site: CAP binding activates transcription in the presence of cAMP. E. coli catabolite activator protein
   4974..5066    -  CDS            lacI (fragment): lac repressor; lacI; The lac repressor binds to the lac operator to inhibit transcription in E. coli. This inhibition can be relieved by adding lactose or isopropyl-β-D-thiogalactopyranoside (IPTG).
   5249..5837    -  rep_origin     ori: high-copy-number ColE1/pMB1/pBR322/pUC origin of replication
   6008..6868    -  CDS            AmpR: β-lactamase; bla; confers resistance to ampicillin, carbenicillin, and related antibiotics
   6869..6973    -  promoter       AmpR promoter: bla
   7010..7513    +  misc_feature   CEN/ARS: S. cerevisiae CEN6 centromere fused to an autonomously replicating sequence
   7582..35      +  CDS            rop (fragment) (across the origin): Rop protein, which maintains plasmids at low copy number; rop
>Addgene plasmid #113394 | pNB2629 | addgene full sequence | sequence record 218749 | Addgene NGS Result
TCGCGCGTTTCGGTGATGACGGTGAAAACCTCTGACACATGCAGCTCCCGGAGACGGTCACAGCTTGTCT
GTAAGCGGATGCCGGGAGCAGACAAGCCCGTCAGGGCGCGTCAGCGGGTGTTGGCGGGTGTCGGGGCTGG
CTTAACTATGCGGCATCAGAGCAGATTGTACTGAGAGTGCACCATATCGACTACGTCGTTAAGGCCGTTT
CTGACAGAGTAAAATTCTTGAGGGAACTTTCACCATTATGGGAAATGGTTCAAGAAGGTATTGACTTAAA
CTCCATCAAATGGTCAGGTCATTGAGTGTTTTTTATTTGTTGTATTTTTTTTTTTTTAGAGAAAATCCTC
CAATATATAAATTAGGAATCATAGTTTCATGATTTTCTGTTACACCTAACTTTTTGTGTGGTGCCCTCCT
CCTTGTCAATATTAATGTTAAAGTGCAATTCTTTTTCCTTATCACGTTGAGCCATTAGTATCAATTTGCT
TACCTGTATTCCTTTACATCCTCCTTTTTCTCCTTCTTGATAAATGTATGTAGATTGCGTATATAGTTTC
GTCTACCCTATGAACATATTCCATTTTGTAATTTCGTGTCGTTTCTATTATGAATTTCATTTATAAAGTT
TATGTACAAATATCATAAAAAAAGAGAATCTTTTTAAGCAAGGATTTTCTTAACTTCTTCGGCGACAGCA
TCACCGACTTCGGTGGTACTGTTGGAACCACCTAAATCACCAGTTCTGATACCTGCATCCAAAACCTTTT
TAACTGCATCTTCAATGGCCTTACCTTCTTCAGGCAAGTTCAATGACAATTTCAACATCATTGCAGCAGA
CAAGATAGTGGCGATAGGGTTGACCTTATTCTTTGGCAAATCTGGAGCAGAACCGTGGCATGGTTCGTAC
AAACCAAATGCGGTGTTCTTGTCTGGCAAAGAGGCCAAGGACGCAGATGGCAACAAACCCAAGGAACCTG
GGATAACGGAGGCTTCATCGGAGATGATATCACCAAACATGTTGCTGGTGATTATAATACCATTTAGGTG
GGTTGGGTTCTTAACTAGGATCATGGCGGCAGAATCAATCAATTGATGTTGAACCTTCAATGTAGGGAAT
TCGTTCTTGATGGTTTCCTCCACAGTTTTTCTCCATAATCTTGAAGAGGCCAAAACATTAGCTTTATCCA
AGGACCAAATAGGCAATGGTGGCTCATGTTGTAGGGCCATGAAAGCGGCCATTCTTGTGATTCTTTGCAC
TTCTGGAACGGTGTATTGTTCACTATCCCAAGCGACACCATCACCATCGTCTTCCTTTCTCTTACCAAAG
TAAATACCTCCCACTAATTCTCTGACAACAACGAAGTCAGTACCTTTAGCAAATTGTGGCTTGATTGGAG
ATAAGTCTAAAAGAGAGTCGGATGCAAAGTTACATGGTCTTAAGTTGGCGTACAATTGAAGTTCTTTACG
GATTTTTAGTAAACCTTGTTCAGGTCTAACACTACCGGTACCCCATTTAGGACCACCCACAGCACCTAAC
AAAACGGCATCAGCCTTCTTGGAGGCTTCCAGCGCCTCATCTGGAAGTGGAACACCTGTAGCATCGATAG
CAGCACCACCAATTAAATGATTTTCGAAATCGAACTTGACATTGGAACGAACATCAGAAATAGCTTTAAG
AACCTTAATGGCTTCGGCTGTGATTTCTTGACCAACGTGGTCACCTGGCAAAACGACGATCTTCTTAGGG
GCAGACATTAGAATGGTATATCCTTGAAATATATATATATATATTGCTGAAATGTAAAAGGTAAGAAAAG
TTAGAAAGTAAGACGATTGCTAACCACCTATTGGAAAAAACAATAGGTCCTTAAATAATATTGTCAACTT
CAAGTATTGTGATGCAAGCATTTAGTCATGAACGCTTCTCTATTCTATATGAAAAGCCGGTTCCGGCGCT
CTCACCTTTCCTTTTTCTCCCAATTTTTCAGTTGAAAAAGGTATATGCGTCAGGCGACCTCTGAAATTAA
CAAAAAATTTCCAGTCATCGAATTTGATTCTGTGCGATAGCGCCCCTGTGTGTTCTCGTTATGTTGAGGA
AAAAAATAATGGTTGCTAAGAGATTCGAACTCTTGCATCTTACGATACCTGAGTATTCCCACAGTTAACT
GCGGTCAAGATATTTCTTGAATCAGGCGCCTTAGACCGCTCGGCCAAACAACCAATTACTTGTTGAGAAA
TAGAGTATAATTATCCTATAAATATAACGTTTTTGAACACACATGAACAAGGAAGTACAGGACAATTGAT
TTTGAAGAGAATGTGGATTTTGATGTAATTGTTGGGATTCCATTTTTAATAAGGCAATAATATTAGGTAT
GTAGATATACTAGAAGTTCTCCTCGACCGGTCGATATGCGGTGTGAAATACCGCACAGATGCGTAAGGAG
AAAATACCGCATCAGGAAATTGTAAGCGTTAATATTTTGTTAAAATTCGCGTTAAATTTTTGTTAAATCA
GCTCATTTTTTAACCAATAGGCCGAAATCGGCAAAATCCCTTATAAATCAAAAGAATAGACCGAGATAGG
GT
[37 nt withheld, positions 2593-2629]
AAAGAACGTGGACTCCAACGTCAAAGG
[49 nt withheld, positions 2657-2705]
T
[91 nt withheld, positions 2707-2797]
G
[124 nt withheld, positions 2799-2922]
CCATTCGCCATTCAGGCTGCGCAACTGTTGGGAAGGGCGATCGGTGCGGGCCTCTTCGCTATTACGCCAG
CTGGCGAAAGGGGGATGTGCTGCAAGGCGATTAAGTTGGGTAACGCCAGGGTTTTCCCAGTCACGACGTT
GTAAAACGACGGCCAGTGAATTGTAATACGACTCACTATAGGGCGAATTGGAGCTCCGGATGCAAGGGTT
CGAATCCCTTAGCTCTCATTATTTTTTGCTTTTTCTCTTGAGGTCACATGATCGCAAAATGGCAAATGGC
ACGTGAAGCTGTCGATATTGGGGAACTGTGGTGGTTGGCAAATGACTAATTAAGTTAGTCAAGGCGCCAT
CCTCATGAAAACTGTGTAACATAATAACCGAAGTGTCGAAAAGGTGGCACCTTGTCCAATTGAACACGCT
CGATGAAAAAAATAAGATATATATAAGGTTAAGTAAAGCGTCTGTTAGAAAGGAAGTTTTTCCTTTTTCT
TGCTCTCTTGTCTTTTCATCTACTATTTCCTTCGTGTAATACAGGGTCGTCAGATACATAGATACAATTC
TATTACCCCCATCCATACTCTAGAATGGCTTCTAACTTTACTCAGTTCGTTCTCGTCGACAATGGCGGAA
CTGGCGACGTGACTGTCGCCCCAAGCAACTTCGCTAACGGGATCGCTGAATGGATCAGCTCTAACTCGCG
TTCACAGGCTTACAAAGTAACCTGTAGCGTTCGTCAGAGCTCTGCGCAGAATCGCAAATACACCATCAAA
GTCGAGGTGCCTAAAGGCGCCTGGCGTTCGTACTTAAATATGGAACTAACCATTCCAATTTTCGCCACGA
ATTCCGACTGCGAGCTTATTGTTAAGGCAATGCAAGGTCTCCTAAAAGATGGAAACCCGATTCCCTCAGC
AATCGCAGCAAACTCCGGCATCTACGGATCCATGGACAACACTGAAGACGTTATCAAGGAATTCATGCAA
TTCAAGGTTAGAATGGAAGGTTCTGTTAACGGTCACTACTTCGAAATCGAGGGCGAAGGTGAAGGTAAGC
CATACGAAGGTACTCAAACTGCTAAGTTGCAAGTTACTAAGGGTGGTCCATTGCCATTCGCTTGGGACAT
CTTGTCTCCACAATTCCAATACGGTTCTAAGGCTTACGTTAAACATCCTGCTGACATCCCAGACTACATG
AAGTTGTCTTTCCCAGAAGGTTTCACATGGGAACGTTCTATGAACTTCGAAGACGGTGGTGTGGTTGAAG
TTCAACAAGATTCTTCTTTGCAAGACGGTACTTTCATCTACAAGGTTAAGTTCAAGGGTGTTAACTTCCC
AGCTGACGGTCCAGTTATGCAAAAGAAGACTGCTGGTTGGGAACCGTCTACCGAAAAGTTGTACCCACAA
GATGGCGTTTTGAAAGGTGAAATCTCTCACGCTTTGAAGTTGAAGGACGGTGGGCACTATACTTGTGACT
TCAAGACTGTTTACAAAGCTAAGAAGCCAGTTCAATTGCCAGGTAACCATTACGTTGACTCTAAGTTGGA
CATCACTAACCACAACGAAGACTACACTGTTGTTGAACAATACGAACACGCTGAAGCTAGACACTCTGGT
TCTCAATAGCTCGAGCTGGTCGAGTCATGTAATTAGTTATGTCACGCTTACATTCACGCCCTCCCCCCAC
ATCCGCTCTAACCGAAAAGGAAGGAGTTAGACAACCTGAAGTCTAGGTCCCTATTTATTTTTTTATAGTT
ATGTTAGTATTAAGAACGTTATTTATATTTCAAATTTTTCTTTTTTTTCTGTACAGACGCGTGTACGCAT
GTAACATTATACTGAAAACCTTGCTTGAGAAGGTTTTGGGACGGGCCCGGTACCAGCTTTTGTTCCCTTT
AGTGAGGGTTAATTTCGAGCTTGGCGTAATCATGGTCATAGCTGTTTCCTGTGTGAAATTGTTATCCGCT
CACAATTCCACACAACATACGAGCCGGAAGCATAAAGTGTAAAGCCTGGGGTGCCTAATGAGTGAGCTAA
CTCACATTAATTGCGTTGCGCTCACTGCCCGCTTTCCAGTCGGGAAACCTGTCGTGCCAGCTGCATTAAT
GAATCGGCCAACGCGCGGGGAGAGGCGGTTTGCGTATTGGGCGCTCTTCCGCTTCCTCGCTCACTGACTC
GCTGCGCTCGGTCGTTCGGCTGCGGCGAGCGGTATCAGCTCACTCAAAGGCGGTAATACGGTTATCCACA
GAATCAGGGGATAACGCAGGAAAGAACATGTGAGCAAAAGGCCAGCAAAAGGCCAGGAACCGTAAAAAGG
CCGCGTTGCTGGCGTTTTTCCATAGGCTCCGCCCCCCTGACGAGCATCACAAAAATCGACGCTCAAGTCA
GAGGTGGCGAAACCCGACAGGACTATAAAGATACCAGGCGTTTCCCCCTGGAAGCTCCCTCGTGCGCTCT
CCTGTTCCGACCCTGCCGCTTACCGGATACCTGTCCGCCTTTCTCCCTTCGGGAAGCGTGGCGCTTTCTC
ATAGCTCACGCTGTAGGTATCTCAGTTCGGTGTAGGTCGTTCGCTCCAAGCTGGGCTGTGTGCACGAACC
CCCCGTTCAGCCCGACCGCTGCGCCTTATCCGGTAACTATCGTCTTGAGTCCAACCCGGTAAGACACGAC
TTATCGCCACTGGCAGCAGCCACTGGTAACAGGATTAGCAGAGCGAGGTATGTAGGCGGTGCTACAGAGT
TCTTGAAGTGGTGGCCTAACTACGGCTACACTAGAAGAACAGTATTTGGTATCTGCGCTCTGCTGAAGCC
AGTTACCTTCGGAAAAAGAGTTGGTAGCTCTTGATCCGGCAAACAAACCACCGCTGGTAGCGGTGGTTTT
TTTGTTTGCAAGCAGCAGATTACGCGCAGAAAAAAAGGATCTCAAGAAGATCCTTTGATCTTTTCTACGG
GGTCTGACGCTCAGTGGAACGAAAACTCACGTTAAGGGATTTTGGTCATGAGATTATCAAAAAGGATCTT
CACCTAGATCCTTTTAAATTAAAAATGAAGTTTTAAATCAATCTAAAGTATATATGAGTAAACTTGGTCT
GACAGTTACCAATGCTTAATCAGTGAGGCACCTATCTCAGCGATCTGTCTATTTCGTTCATCCATAGTTG
CCTGACTCCCCGTCGTGTAGATAACTACGATACGGGAGGGCTTACCATCTGGCCCCAGTGCTGCAATGAT
ACCGCGAGACCCACGCTCACCGGCTCCAGATTTATCAGCAATAAACCAGCCAGCCGGAAGGGCCGAGCGC
AGAAGTGGTCCTGCAACTTTATCCGCCTCCATCCAGTCTATTAATTGTTGCCGGGAAGCTAGAGTAAGTA
GTTCGCCAGTTAATAGTTTGCGCAACGTTGTTGCCATTGCTACAGGCATCGTGGTGTCACGCTCGTCGTT
TGGTATGGCTTCATTCAGCTCCGGTTCCCAACGATCAAGGCGAGTTACATGATCCCCCATGTTGTGCAAA
AAAGCGGTTAGCTCCTTCGGTCCTCCGATCGTTGTCAGAAGTAAGTTGGCCGCAGTGTTATCACTCATGG
TTATGGCAGCACTGCATAATTCTCTTACTGTCATGCCATCCGTAAGATGCTTTTCTGTGACTGGTGAGTA
CTCAACCAAGTCATTCTGAGAATAGTGTATGCGGCGACCGAGTTGCTCTTGCCCGGCGTCAATACGGGAT
AATACCGCGCCACATAGCAGAACTTTAAAAGTGCTCATCATTGGAAAACGTTCTTCGGGGCGAAAACTCT
CAAGGATCTTACCGCTGTTGAGATCCAGTTCGATGTAACCCACTCGTGCACCCAACTGATCTTCAGCATC
TTTTACTTTCACCAGCGTTTCTGGGTGAGCAAAAACAGGAAGGCAAAATGCCGCAAAAAAGGGAATAAGG
GCGACACGGAAATGTTGAATACTCATACTCTTCCTTTTTCAATATTATTGAAGCATTTATCAGGGTTATT
GTCTCATGAGCGGATACATATTTGAATGTATTTAGAAAAATAAACAAATAGGGGTTCCGCGCACATTTCC
CCGAAAAGTGCCACCTGGGTCCTTTTCATCACGTGCTATAAAAATAATTATAATTTAAATTTTTTAATAT
AAATATATAAATTAAAAATAGAAAGTAAAAAAAGAAATTAAAGAAAAAATAGTTTTTGTTTTCCGAAGAT
GTAAAAGACTCTAGGGGGATCGCCAACAAATACTACCTTTTATCTTGCTCTTCCTGCTCTCAGGTATTAA
TGCCGAATTGTTTCATCTTGTCTGTGTAGAAGACCACACACGAAAATCCTGTGATTTTACATTTTACTTA
TCGTTAATCGAATGTATATCTATTTAATCTGCTTTTCTTGTCTAATAAATATATATGTAAAGTACGCTTT
TTGTTGAAATTTTTTAAACCTTTGTTTATTTTTTTTTCTTCATTCCGTAACTCTTCTACCTTCTTTATTT
ACTTTCTAAAATCCAAATACAAAACATAAAAATAAATAAACACAGAGTAAATTCCCAAATTATTCCATCA
TTAAAAGATACGAGGCGCGTGTAAGTTACAGGCAAGCGATCCGTCCTAAGAAACCATTATTATCATGACA
TTAACCTATAAAAATAGGCGTATCACGAGGCCCTTTCGTC
